>Addgene plasmid #228361 | 783-Rx-mU6: RfxCas13d gRNA and array cloning backbone | addgene full sequence | sequence record 451930 | Addgene NGS Result
GATTATTGACTAGTTATTAATAGTAATCAATTACGGGGTCATTAGTTCATAGCCCATATATGGAGTTCCG
CGTTACATAACTTACGGTAAATGGCCCGCCTGGCTGACCGCCCAACGACCCCCGCCCATTGACGTCAATA
ATGACGTATGTTCCCATAGTAACGCCAATAGGGACTTTCCATTGACGTCAATGGGTGGAGTATTTACGGT
AAACTGCCCACTTGGCAGTACATCAAGTGTATCATATGCCAAGTACGCCCCCTATTGACGTCAATGACGG
TAAATGGCCCGCCTGGCATTATGCCCAGTACATGACCTTATGGGACTTTCCTACTTGGCAGTACATCTAC
GTATTAGTCATCGCTATTACCATGGTGATGCGGTTTTGGCAGTACATCAATGGGCGTGGATAGCGGTTTG
ACTCACGGGGATTTCCAAGTCTCCACCCCATTGACGTCAATGGGAGTTTGTTTTGGCACCAAAATCAACG
GGACTTTCCAAAATGTCGTAACAACTCCGCCCCATTGACGCAAATGGGCGGTAGGCGTGTACGGTGGGAG
GTCTATATAAGCAGCGCGTTTTGCCTGTACTGGGTCTCTCTGGTTAGACCAGATCTGAGCCTGGGAGCTC
TCTGGCTAACTAGGGAACCCACTGCTTAAGCCTCAATAAAGCTTGCCTTGAGTGCTTCAAGTAGTGTGTG
CCCGTCTGTTGTGTGACTCTGGTAACTAGAGATCCCTCAGACCCTTTTAGTCAGTGTGGAAAATCTCTAG
CAGTGGCGCCCGAACAGGGACTTGAAAGCGAAAGGGAAACCAGAGGAGCTCTCTCGACGCAGGACTCGGC
TTGCTGAAGCGCGCACGGCAAGAGGCGAGGGGCGGCGACTGGTGAGTACGCCAAAAATTTTGACTAGCGG
AGGCTAGAAGGAGAGAGATGGGTGCGAGAGCGTCAGTATTAAGCGGGGGAGAATTAGATCGCGATGGGAA
AAAATTCGGTTAAGGCCAGGGGGAAAGAAAAAATATAAATTAAAACATATAGTATGGGCAAGCAGGGAGC
TAGAACGATTCGCAGTTAATCCTGGCCTGTTAGAAACATCAGAAGGCTGTAGACAAATACTGGGACAGCT
ACAACCATCCCTTCAGACAGGATCAGAAGAACTTAGATCATTATATAATACAGTAGCAACCCTCTATTGT
GTGCATCAAAGGATAGAGATAAAAGACACCAAGGAAGCTTTAGACAAGATAGAGGAAGAGCAAAACAAAA
GTAAGACCACCGCACAGCAAGCGGCCGGCCGCTGATCTTCAGACCTGGAGGAGGAGATATGAGGGACAAT
TGGAGAAGTGAATTATATAAATATAAAGTAGTAAAAATTGAACCATTAGGAGTAGCACCCACCAAGGCAA
AGAGAAGAGTGGTGCAGAGAGAAAAAAGAGCAGTGGGAATAGGAGCTTTGTTCCTTGGGTTCTTGGGAGC
AGCAGGAAGCACTATGGGCGCAGCGTCAATGACGCTGACGGTACAGGCCAGACAATTATTGTCTGGTATA
GTGCAGCAGCAGAACAATTTGCTGAGGGCTATTGAGGCGCAACAGCATCTGTTGCAACTCACAGTCTGGG
GCATCAAGCAGCTCCAGGCAAGAATCCTGGCTGTGGAAAGATACCTAAAGGATCAACAGCTCCTGGGGAT
TTGGGGTTGCTCTGGAAAACTCATTTGCACCACTGCTGTGCCTTGGAATGCTAGTTGGAGTAATAAATCT
CTGGAACAGATTTGGAATCACACGACCTGGATGGAGTGGGACAGAGAAATTAACAATTACACAAGCTTAA
TACACTCCTTAATTGAAGAATCGCAAAACCAGCAAGAAAAGAATGAACAAGAATTATTGGAATTAGATAA
ATGGGCAAGTTTGTGGAATTGGTTTAACATAACAAATTGGCTGTGGTATATAAAATTATTCATAATGATA
GTAGGAGGCTTGGTAGGTTTAAGAATAGTTTTTGCTGTACTTTCTATAGTGAATAGAGTTAGGCAGGGAT
ATTCACCATTATCGTTTCAGACCCACCTCCCAACCCCGAGGGGACCCGACAGGCCCGAAGGAATAGAAGA
AGAAGGTGGAGAGAGAGACAGAGACAGATCCATTCGATTAGTGAACGGATCGGCACTGCGTGCGCCAATT
CTGCAGACAAATGGCAGTATTCATCCACAATTTTAAAAGAAAAGGGGGGATTGGGGGGTACAGTGCAGGG
GAAAGAATAGTAGACATAATAGCAACAGACATACAAACTAAAGAATTACAAAAACAAATTACAAAAATTC
AAAATTTTCGGGTTTATTACAGGGACAGCAGAGATCCAGTTTGGTTAGTACCGGGCCCGCTCTAGAGATC
CGACGCGCCATCTCTAGGCCCGCGCCGGCCCCCTCGCACGGACTTGTGGGAGAAGCTCGGCTACTCCCCT
GCCCCGGTTAATTTGCATATAATATTTCCTAGTAACTATAGAGGCTTAATGTGCGATAAAAGACAGATAA
TCTGTTCTTTTTAATACTAGCTACATTTTACATGATAGGCTTGGATTTCTATAACTTCGTATAGCATACA
TTATACGAAGTTATAAACAGCACAAAAGGAAACTCACCCTAACTGTAAAGTAATTGTGTGTTTTGAGACT
ATAAGTATCCCTTGGAGAACCACCTTGTTGGAGACGCAGGTGTCACTGGCGCTGTTGGTGCCGGCACCTG
ACACAGCAGAGGATGCAGAGCCCAAGGAAACCCAGAAAGCCGAAGGAGCCACCCAGCACGCAAGCCAGGA
ACACTGTCTGGTTCACCCCTCTGGATAAAACCTGGATCCTGGAGTCCATCTTGACCTTATCACCTTCACT
CAGTAGACACTGCCACAGCCCTGTCTCAGGGGCCACCACTTGAACTACTTTCTGCTCCTCAGAGACCCTG
GCCTCCTGGTTCTCCTGCTTCAGGGTCAGTCTCATCTTGGGAGAGGTAGGTCCCATCACCTCACAGGTCA
AAGTATTGTTGAGCTGAGCCACTTTCATCACCACCAGGTTCACTTCCTGATGCAGTGTCCCTTTGTCCAG
AGTCAGAGTCAGGTTGCCAGAACCAGCAAACTGAAGCGAGACCTGGGGTATCTTGAGGGTGAGTGGGAGC
GTTTCCTTCAGCTGGAGCTTGAGGTCTTTGGTGGACTTTTGTACGGACACCTCTTTGTTCTTTATGGAGA
AGGAGATCCAGGGCTGGAAGAAAGAATCCTTCTCTGCCTTCCACATCAGCTCTCCCCACCCGTTTTCCTC
TGCAAAGTTGAGTGGGAAGGAGAACTCCGCTGACTCTCCCTCACTCTTATAGGCCGTGATAGCTGTGCTC
TGAAAACCCAGCACTGAGAGTGTCATGCCGAACCAGTTCTTTTTCTGGTCCAGGGTCACGGTGCAGTTCC
AGAAGTCGCTGTCCTGAACCCTTAGGTTGGACATGGAGAGAACTTTGGAACCACTGACAACTTTACCCTT
TTTGTGTTTGCACTCTGTCAAGGGGTTAGAGACCTTAGAGTTGCTATCCAAGGTCAGGGTCAGGCTCTGC
CCTTGCAACAGGCTGGTACCCGGACTGAAGGTCACTTTGAACACCCACAACTCCACCTCCTCTTTCCTGT
TCTCCAGCTCACAGATATAAGTCTGAGAGTCTTCCATCTTAAGTTTATTGATGATGAGAGGAAACGATCC
TTTCTCCCATGCCCCTTTTTTGGAATCAAAACGATCAAACTGCGAAGGCGAACCTCCTCTAATTAATACA
CCTTTGCCATGCTGCCCCAGAATCTTCCTCTGGTCAGAGAACTTCCAGGTGAAGACTGTGATCTTCTTCT
GGGAACTCTCGCAGGGCAGTTCTGCTGATTCCCCTTCCTTCCCCAGCACCAGCGTCTTCCCTTGAGTGAC
AGCTAGGAGTTGTGACAGCTGCAGCAGCAGCAGCAGCAAGCGCCTAAGAGAGATGGCTCGGCACATGTCA
CCTGCGGCTTTAAGGCCGGTCCTAGCAATTTTTTTGCGGCCGCGTGGATAACCGTATTACCGCCATGCAG
CACACGTCTGAACTCCAGTCACTAGGTCTTGAAAGGAGTGGGAATTGGCTCCGGTGCCCGTCAGTGGGCA
GAGCGCACATCGCCCACAGTCCCCGAGAAGTTGGGGGGAGGGGTCGGCAATTGATCCGGTGCCTAGAGAA
GGTGGCGCGGGGTAAACTGGGAAAGTGATGTCGTGTACTGGCTCCGCCTTTTTCCCGAGGGTGGGGGAGA
ACCGTATATAAGTGCAGTAGTCGCCGTGAACGTTCTTTTTCGCAACGGGTTTGCCGCCAGAACACAGGAC
CGGTTCTAGAGCGCTGCCACCATGACCGAGTACAAGCCCACGGTGCGCCTCGCCACCCGCGACGACGTCC
CCCGGGCCGTACGCACCCTCGCCGCCGCGTTCGCCGACTACCCCGCCACGCGCCACACCGTCGACCCGGA
CCGCCACATCGAGCGGGTCACCGAGCTGCAAGAACTCTTCCTCACGCGCGTCGGGCTCGACATCGGCAAG
GTGTGGGTCGCGGACGACGGCGCCGCGGTGGCGGTCTGGACCACGCCGGAGAGCGTCGAAGCGGGGGCGG
TGTTCGCCGAGATCGGCCCGCGCATGGCCGAGTTGAGCGGTTCCCGGCTGGCCGCGCAGCAACAGATGGA
AGGCCTCCTGGCGCCGCACCGGCCCAAGGAGCCCGCGTGGTTCCTGGCCACCGTCGGCGTCTCGCCCGAC
CACCAGGGCAAGGGTCTGGGCAGCGCCGTCGTGCTCCCCGGAGTGGAGGCGGCCGAGCGCGCCGGGGTGC
CCGCCTTCCTGGAGACCTCCGCGCCCCGCAACCTCCCCTTCTACGAGCGGCTCGGCTTCACCGTCACCGC
CGACGTCGAGGTGCCCGAAGGACCGCGCACCTGGTGCATGACCCGCAAGCCCGGTGCCGGATCGGGAGAG
GGCAGAGGAAGTCTGCTAACATGCGGTGACGTCGAGGAGAATCCTGGCCCACCGGTCGCCACCATGGTGA
GCAAGGGCGAGGAGGATAACATGGCCATCATCAAGGAGTTCATGCGCTTCAAGGTGCACATGGAGGGCTC
CGTGAACGGCCACGAGTTCGAGATCGAGGGCGAGGGCGAGGGCCGCCCCTACGAGGGCACCCAGACCGCC
AAGCTGAAGGTGACCAAGGGTGGCCCCCTGCCCTTCGCCTGGGACATCCTGTCCCCTCAGTTCATGTACG
GCTCCAAGGCCTACGTGAAGCACCCCGCCGACATCCCCGACTACTTGAAGCTGTCCTTCCCCGAGGGCTT
CAAGTGGGAGCGCGTGATGAACTTCGAGGACGGCGGCGTGGTGACCGTGACCCAGGACTCCTCCCTGCAG
GACGGCGAGTTCATCTACAAGGTGAAGCTGCGCGGCACCAACTTCCCCTCCGACGGCCCCGTAATGCAGA
AGAAGACCATGGGCTGGGAGGCCTCCTCCGAGCGGATGTACCCCGAGGACGGCGCCCTGAAGGGCGAGAT
CAAGCAGAGGCTGAAGCTGAAGGACGGCGGCCACTACGACGCTGAGGTCAAGACCACCTACAAGGCCAAG
AAGCCCGTGCAGCTGCCCGGCGCCTACAACGTCAACATCAAGTTGGACATCACCTCCCACAACGAGGACT
ACACCATCGTGGAACAGTACGAACGCGCCGAGGGCCGCCACTCCACCGGCGGCATGGACGAGCTGTACAA
GGGAGCTGATCCAAAAAAGAAGAGAAAGGTATAGTTAATTAAGTCGAGGGACCTAACATGTTTAAGGGTT
CCGGTTCCACTAGGTACAATTCGATATCAAGCTTATCGATAATCAACCTCTGGATTACAAAATTTGTGAA
AGATTGACTGGTATTCTTAACTATGTTGCTCCTTTTACGCTATGTGGATACGCTGCTTTAATGCCTTTGT
ATCATGCTATTGCTTCCCGTATGGCTTTCATTTTCTCCTCCTTGTATAAATCCTGGTTGCTGTCTCTTTA
TGAGGAGTTGTGGCCCGTTGTCAGGCAACGTGGCGTGGTGTGCACTGTGTTTGCTGACGCAACCCCCACT
GGTTGGGGCATTGCCACCACCTGTCAGCTCCTTTCCGGGACTTTCGCTTTCCCCCTCCCTATTGCCACGG
CGGAACTCATCGCCGCCTGCCTTGCCCGCTGCTGGACAGGGGCTCGGCTGTTGGGCACTGACAATTCCGT
GGTGTTGTCGGGGAAATCATCGTCCTTTCCTTGGCTGCTCGCCTGTGTTGCCACCTGGATTCTGCGCGGG
ACGTCCTTCTGCTACGTCCCTTCGGCCCTCAATCCAGCGGACCTTCCTTCCCGCGGCCTGCTGCCGGCTC
TGCGGCCTCTTCCGCGTCTTCGCCTTCGCCCTCAGACGAGTCGGATCTCCCTTTGGGCCGCCTCCCCGCA
TCGATACCGTCGACCTCGATCGAGACCTAGAAAAACATGGAGCAATCACAAGTAGCAATACAGCAGCTAC
CAATGCTGATTGTGCCTGGCTAGAAGCACAAGAGGAGGAGGAGGTGGGTTTTCCAGTCACACCTCAGGTA
CCTTTAAGACCAATGACTTACAAGGCAGCTGTAGATCTTAGCCACTTTTTAAAAGAAAAGGGGGGACTGG
AAGGGCTAATTCACTCCCAACGAAGACAAGATATCCTTGATCTGTGGATCTACCACACACAAGGCTACTT
CCCTGATTGGCAGAACTACACACCAGGGCCAGGGATCAGATATCCACTGACCTTTGGATGGTGCTACAAG
CTAGTACCAGTTGAGCAAGAGAAGGTAGAAGAAGCCAATGAAGGAGAGAACACCCGCTTGTTACACCCTG
TGAGCCTGCATGGGATGGATGACCCGGAGAGAGAAGTATTAGAGTGGAGGTTTGACAGCCGCCTAGCATT
TCATCACATGGCCCGAGAGCTGCATCCGGACTGTACTGGGTCTCTCTGGTTAGACCAGATCTGAGCCTGG
GAGCTCTCTGGCTAACTAGGGAACCCACTGCTTAAGCCTCAATAAAGCTTGCCTTGAGTGCTTCAAGTAG
TGTGTGCCCGTCTGTTGTGTGACTCTGGTAACTAGAGATCCCTCAGACCCTTTTAGTCAGTGTGGAAAAT
CTCTAGCAGCATGTGAGCAAAAGGCCAGCAAAAGGCCAGGAACCGTAAAAAGGCCGCGTTGCTGGCGTTT
TTCCATAGGCTCCGCCCCCCTGACGAGCATCACAAAAATCGACGCTCAAGTCAGAGGTGGCGAAACCCGA
CAGGACTATAAAGATACCAGGCGTTTCCCCCTGGAAGCTCCCTCGTGCGCTCTCCTGTTCCGACCCTGCC
GCTTACCGGATACCTGTCCGCCTTTCTCCCTTCGGGAAGCGTGGCGCTTTCTCATAGCTCACGCTGTAGG
TATCTCAGTTCGGTGTAGGTCGTTCGCTCCAAGCTGGGCTGTGTGCACGAACCCCCCGTTCAGCCCGACC
GCTGCGCCTTATCCGGTAACTATCGTCTTGAGTCCAACCCGGTAAGACACGACTTATCGCCACTGGCAGC
AGCCACTGGTAACAGGATTAGCAGAGCGAGGTATGTAGGCGGTGCTACAGAGTTCTTGAAGTGGTGGCCT
AACTACGGCTACACTAGAAGAACAGTATTTGGTATCTGCGCTCTGCTGAAGCCAGTTACCTTCGGAAAAA
GAGTTGGTAGCTCTTGATCCGGCAAACAAACCACCGCTGGTAGCGGTGGTTTTTTTGTTTGCAAGCAGCA
GATTACGCGCAGAAAAAAAGGATCTCAAGAAGATCCTTTGATCTTTTCTACGGGGTCTGACGCTCAGTGG
AACGAAAACTCACGTTAAGGGATTTTGGTCATGAGATTATCAAAAAGGATCTTCACCTAGATCCTTTTAA
ATTAAAAATGAAGTTTTAAATCAATCTAAAGTATATATGAGTAAACTTGGTCTGACAGTTACCAATGCTT
AATCAGTGAGGCACCTATCTCAGCGATCTGTCTATTTCGTTCATCCATAGTTGCCTGACTCCCCGTCGTG
TAGATAACTACGATACGGGAGGGCTTACCATCTGGCCCCAGTGCTGCAATGATACCGCGAGACCCACGCT
CACCGGCTCCAGATTTATCAGCAATAAACCAGCCAGCCGGAAGGGCCGAGCGCAGAAGTGGTCCTGCAAC
TTTATCCGCCTCCATCCAGTCTATTAATTGTTGCCGGGAAGCTAGAGTAAGTAGTTCGCCAGTTAATAGT
TTGCGCAACGTTGTTGCCATTGCTACAGGCATCGTGGTGTCACGCTCGTCGTTTGGTATGGCTTCATTCA
GCTCCGGTTCCCAACGATCAAGGCGAGTTACATGATCCCCCATGTTGTGCAAAAAAGCGGTTAGCTCCTT
CGGTCCTCCGATCGTTGTCAGAAGTAAGTTGGCCGCAGTGTTATCACTCATGGTTATGGCAGCACTGCAT
AATTCTCTTACTGTCATGCCATCCGTAAGATGCTTTTCTGTGACTGGTGAGTACTCAACCAAGTCATTCT
GAGAATAGTGTATGCGGCGACCGAGTTGCTCTTGCCCGGCGTCAATACGGGATAATACCGCGCCACATAG
CAGAACTTTAAAAGTGCTCATCATTGGAAAACGTTCTTCGGGGCGAAAACTCTCAAGGATCTTACCGCTG
TTGAGATCCAGTTCGATGTAACCCACTCGTGCACCCAACTGATCTTCAGCATCTTTTACTTTCACCAGCG
TTTCTGGGTGAGCAAAAACAGGAAGGCAAAATGCCGCAAAAAAGGGAATAAGGGCGACACGGAAATGTTG
AATACTCATACTCTTCCTTTTTCAATATTATTGAAGCATTTATCAGGGTTATTGTCTCATGAGCGGATAC
ATATTTGAATGTATTTAGAAAAATAAACAAATAGGGGTTCCGCGCACATTTCCCCGAAAAGTGCCACCTG
ACGTCGACGGATCGGGAGATCTCCCGATCCCCTATGGTGCACTCTCAGTACAATCTGCTCTGATGCCGCA
TAGTTAAGCCAGTATCTGCTCCCTGCTTGTGTGTTGGAGGTCGCTGAGTAGTGCGCGAGCAAAATTTAAG
CTACAACAAGGCAAGGCTTGACCGACAATTGCATGAAGAATCTGCTTAGGGTTAGGCGTTTTGCGCTGCT
TCGCGATGTACGGGCCAGATATACGCGTTGACATT
Features (pLannotate 1.2.2; 24 found; start..end, strand, type, name):
    375..574     +  promoter       CMV promoter: human cytomegalovirus (CMV) immediate early promoter
    592..772     +  LTR            5' LTR (truncated): truncated 5' long terminal repeat (LTR) from HIV-1
    819..944     +  misc_feature   HIV-1 Ψ: packaging signal of human immunodeficiency virus type 1
    928..1266    +  CDS            HIV-1 gag (fragment): gag protein from human immunodeficiency virus 1; gag
   1441..1674    +  misc_feature   RRE: The Rev response element (RRE) of HIV-1 allows for Rev-dependent mRNA export from the nucleus to the cytoplasm.
   2051..2151    +  CDS            Rev (fragment): human immunodeficiency virus 1 (HIV-1) Rev protein; rev; enhances nuclear export of unspliced and incompletely spliced viral mRNAs
   2201..2318    +  misc_feature   cPPT/CTS: central polypurine tract and central termination sequence of HIV-1
   2571..2604    +  protein_bind   loxP: Cre-mediated recombination occurs in the 8-bp core sequence (GCATACAT). Cre recombinase
   2706..3986    -  CDS            Cd4 (fragment): CD4_MOUSE - Experimental evidence at protein level: Swiss-Prot protein existence level 1. Integral membrane glycoprotein that plays an essential role in the immune response and serves multiple functions in responses against both external and internal offenses. In T-cells, functions primarily as a coreceptor for MHC class II molecule:peptide complex. The antigens presented by class II peptides are derived from extracellular proteins while class I peptides are derived from cytosolic proteins. Interacts simultaneously with the T-cell receptor (TCR) and the MHC class II presented by antigen presen
   4082..4100    +  CDS            small t antigen (fragment): SV40 (simian virus 40) small t antigen
   4126..4337    +  promoter       EF-1α core promoter: core promoter for human elongation factor EF-1α
   4362..4958    +  CDS            PuroR: puromycin N-acetyltransferase; pac from Streptomyces alboniger; confers resistance to puromycin
   5034..5741    +  CDS            mCherry: mCherry is a basic (constitutively fluorescent) red fluorescent protein published in 2004, derived from Discosoma sp.. It is reported to be a very rapidly-maturing monomer with low acid sensitivity.
   5751..5771    +  CDS            SV40 NLS: nuclear localization signal of SV40 (simian virus 40) large T antigen
   5828..5851    +  misc_feature   MCS (fragment): pBluescript multiple cloning site
   5851..6439    +  misc_feature   WPRE: woodchuck hepatitis virus posttranscriptional regulatory element
   6440..6459    +  misc_feature   MCS (fragment): pBluescript multiple cloning site
   6461..6961    +  CDS            nef (fragment): NEF_HV1LA - Experimental evidence at protein level: Swiss-Prot protein existence level 1. Extracellular Nef protein targets CD4(+) T-lymphocytes for apoptosis by interacting with CXCR4 surface receptors. From Human immunodeficiency virus type 1 group M subtype B (isolate Lai) (HIV-1).
   6968..7148    +  LTR            5' LTR (truncated): truncated 5' long terminal repeat (LTR) from HIV-1
   7210..7798    -  rep_origin     ori: high-copy-number ColE1/pMB1/pBR322/pUC origin of replication
   7969..8829    -  CDS            AmpR: β-lactamase; bla; confers resistance to ampicillin, carbenicillin, and related antibiotics
   8830..8934    -  promoter       AmpR promoter: bla
   8993..9045    -  misc_feature   bom (fragment): basis of mobility region from pBR322
   9200..374     +  enhancer       CMV enhancer (across the origin): human cytomegalovirus immediate early enhancer
