[The description below was written by a language model from this plasmid's Addgene catalogue record and pLannotate feature annotations shown in this document.]
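Description:
783-Rx-mU6 is an empty lentiviral cloning backbone for expressing RfxCas13d guide RNAs, either singly or as multi-guide arrays, in mammalian cells. According to the catalogue entry, guides are transcribed from a mouse U6 promoter and inserted by restriction cloning at AarI sites. The automated feature table does not annotate the mU6 promoter, the Cas13d direct repeat or the AarI sites, so their exact positions are not documented here. The plasmid is built on a pBR322-derived backbone of about 9.2 kb. It is propagated in bacteria through a ColE1/pMB1-type origin with ampicillin selection from the β-lactamase gene, and a fragment of the pBR322 bom region is also present.

The viral portion has a chimeric CMV enhancer/promoter fused to a truncated HIV-1 5' LTR, which drives production of the genomic RNA in packaging cells. This is followed by the Ψ packaging signal with a partial gag sequence, the RRE for Rev-dependent nuclear export and the cPPT/CTS. A second truncated LTR, preceded by a nef-derived fragment, closes the transfer cassette. Downstream of the cPPT the table lists a single loxP site and a reverse-oriented fragment matching mouse Cd4. The record does not explain the role of either, though the Cd4 fragment may be a stuffer. An EF-1α core promoter then drives puromycin N-acetyltransferase followed by mCherry carrying an SV40 nuclear localisation signal. The linker between the two coding sequences is not annotated. A WPRE after the marker cassette enhances transcript expression. Transduced cells can therefore be selected with puromycin and tracked by nuclear red fluorescence. The associated publication concerns the evaluation of Cas13d for genetic interaction mapping, consistent with use for single or combinatorial RNA knockdown in cells that supply RfxCas13d separately.
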