Addgene plasmid #228361: 783-Rx-mU6: RfxCas13d gRNA and array cloning backbone
Purpose: (Empty Backbone) mU6-driven expression of RfxCas13d gRNAs and arrays. Contains AarI sites for guide cloning.
Depositing lab: Michael Boettcher. Depositing organization: Martin-Luther-Universitaet Halle-Wittenberg. Publication: Evaluation of Cas13d as a tool for genetic interaction mapping. El Kassem G, Hillmer J, Boettcher M. Nat Commun. 2025 Feb 14;16(1):1631. doi: 10.1038/s41467-025-56747-4. PubMed 39952934.
Backbone
  Vector backbone: pBR322
  Backbone size (bp): 9214
  Vector type: Mammalian Expression, Lentiviral, CRISPR ; RfxCas13d gRNA expression vector
  Promoter: mU6
  Selectable markers: Puromycin ; mCherry
Growth in bacteria
  Bacterial resistance: Ampicillin, 100 μg/mL
  Growth temperature: 37°C
  Growth strain: NEB Stable
  Copy number: Unknown
Gene/Insert
  Cloning method: Restriction Enzyme
Terms and licenses: Academic/Nonprofit Terms; Industry Terms: Not Available to Industry
How to cite: 783-Rx-mU6: RfxCas13d gRNA and array cloning backbone was a gift from Michael Boettcher (Addgene plasmid # 228361 ; http://n2t.net/addgene:228361 ; RRID:Addgene_228361)
